Addgene plasmid #57190: PA-mCherry1-Myotilin-C-14
Purpose: Localization: Cytoskeleton, Excitation: 400 / 504, Emission: 515 / 517
Depositing lab: Michael Davidson. Depositing organization: Florida State University, Tallahassee.
Backbone
  Vector backbone: PA-mCherry1-C1
  Backbone size w/o insert (bp): 4750
  Vector type: Mammalian Expression
  Selectable markers: Neomycin (select with G418)
Growth in bacteria
  Bacterial resistance: Kanamycin, 50 μg/mL
  Growth temperature: 37°C
  Growth strain: DH5alpha
  Copy number: High Copy
Gene/Insert
  Gene/Insert name: Myotilin (alt name: NM_006790.1)
  Species: H. sapiens (human)
  Entrez Gene: MYOT
  Promoter: CMV
  Tag / fusion protein: PA-mCherry1 (N terminal on backbone)
  Cloning method: Unknown
  Sequencing primers: 5′ CMV-F; 3′ SV40pA-R
Terms and licenses: Academic/Nonprofit Terms; Industry Terms: Not Available to Industry
Depositor comments: . Excitation = 400 / 504; Emission = 515 / 517
How to cite: PA-mCherry1-Myotilin-C-14 was a gift from Michael Davidson (Addgene plasmid # 57190 ; http://n2t.net/addgene:57190 ; RRID:Addgene_57190)
