[The description below was written by a language model from this plasmid's Addgene catalogue record.]
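Description:
PA-mCherry1-Myotilin-C-14 is a mammalian expression plasmid built on the PA-mCherry1-C1 backbone (about 4.75 kb without the insert). It encodes human myotilin (MYOT, corresponding to reference transcript NM_006790.1) fused to the photoactivatable red fluorescent protein PA-mCherry1. The fluorescent protein is supplied by the backbone and sits at the N terminus of the fusion, so myotilin is placed downstream of it. The "C-14" in the name probably refers to this C-type arrangement and a linker length, but the record does not explain it. Expression is driven by the CMV promoter, a strong constitutive promoter in most mammalian cell lines. The listed 3′ sequencing primer points to an SV40 polyadenylation signal after the coding region. The plasmid is propagated at high copy number in E. coli under kanamycin selection, and a neomycin resistance marker allows G418 selection of stably transfected mammalian cells. No feature table is provided, so the origin of replication and the exact junction sequences are not documented, and the cloning method is recorded as unknown.

The construct is intended as a localization marker for the cytoskeleton. Myotilin is an actin-associated structural protein of muscle Z-discs, and tagging it with PA-mCherry1 lets its distribution be followed in live cells. PA-mCherry1 is essentially dark until it is activated by violet light. A chosen subpopulation of the fusion can therefore be switched on and tracked, which suits pulse-chase studies of protein dynamics and single-molecule localization microscopy. The record lists excitation values of 400/504 and emission values of 515/517. These are atypical for a red mCherry-derived protein and should be checked against published PA-mCherry1 spectra before imaging is planned.
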