>Addgene plasmid #57190 | PA-mCherry1-Myotilin-C-14 | depositor partial sequence | sequence record 88334 | insert sequence
ACGTCAGATCCGCTAGCGCTACCGGTCGCCACCATGGTGAGCAAGGGCGAGGAGGATAACATGGCCATCA
TTAAGGAGTTCATGCGCTTCAAGGTGCACATGGAGGGGTCCGTGAACGGCCACGTGTTCGAGATCGAGGG
CGAGGGCGAGGGCCGCCCCTACGAGGGCACCCAGACCGCCAAGCTGAAGGTGACCAAGGGCGGCCCCCTG
CCCTTCACCTGGGACATCCTGAGCCCTCAGTTCATGTACGGCTCCAATGCCTACGTGAAGCACCCCGCCG
ACATCCCCGACTACTTTAAGCTGTCCTTCCCCGAGGGCTTCAAGTGGGAGCGCGTGATGAAATTCGAGGA
CGGCGGCGTGGTGACCGTGACCCAGGACTCCTCCCTGCAGGACGGCGAGTTCATCTACAAGGTGAAGCTG
CGCGGCACCAACTTCCCCTCCGACGGCCCCGTGATGCAGAAGAAGACCATGGGCTGGGAGGCCCTCTCCG
AGCGGATGTACCCCGAGGACGGCGCCCTGAAGGGCGAGGTCAAGCCCAGAGTGAAGCTGAAGGACGGCGG
CCACTACGACGCTGAGGTCAAGACCACCTACAAGGCCAAGAAGCCCGTGCAGCTGCCCGGCGCCTACAAC
GTCAACCGCAAGCTGGACATCACCAGCCACAACGAGGACTACACCATCGTGGAGCAGTACGAGAGAGCCG
AGGGCCGCCACTCCACCGGCGGCATGGACGAGCTGTACAAGTCCGGAAGTGCTGGGAGCGCAAGCGGAAG
CGGAGGCTCCGGTTTTAACTACGAACGTCCAAAACACTTCATCCAGTCCCAAAACCCATGTGGCTCCAGA
TTGCAGCCTCCTGGACCAGAAACCTCCAGCTTCTCTAGCCAGACCAAACAGTCTTCCATTATCATCCAGC
CCCGCCAGTGTACAGAGCAAAGATTTTCTGCCTCCTCAACACTGAGCTCTCACATCACCATGTCCTCCTC
TGCTTTCCCTGCTTCTCCCCAGCAGCATGCTGGCTCCAACCCAGGCCAAAGGGTTACAACCACCTATAAC
CAGTCCCCAGCCAGCTTCCTCAGCTCCATATTACCATCACAGCCTGATTACAATAGCAGTAAAATCCCTT
CCGCTATGGATTCCAACTATCAACAGTCCTCAGCTGGCCAACCTATAAATGCAAAGCCATCCCAAACTGC
AAATGCTAAGCCCATACCAAGAACTCCTGATCATGAAATACAAGGATCAAAAGAAGCTTTGATTCAAGAT
TTGGAAAGAAAGCTGAAATGCAAGGACACCCTTCTTCATAATGGAAATCAACGTCTAACATATGAAGAGA
AGATGGCTCGCAGATTGCTAGGACCACAGAATGCAGCTGCTGTGTTTCAAGCTCAGGATGACAGTGGTGC
ACAAGACTCGCAGCAACACAACTCAGAACATGCGCGACTGCAAGTTCCTACATCACAAGTAAGAAGTAGA
TCAACCTCAAGGGGAGATGTGAATGATCAGGATGCAATCCAGGAGAAATTTTACCCACCACGTTTCATTC
AAGTGCCAGAGAACATGTCGATTGATGAAGGAAGATTCTGCAGAATGGACTTCAAAGTGAGTGGACTGCC
AGCTCCTGATGTGTCATGGTATCTAAATGGAAGAACAGTTCAATCAGATGATTTGCACAAAATGATAGTG
TCTGAGAAGGGTCTTCATTCACTCATCTTTGAAGTAGTCAGAGCTTCAGATGCAGGGGCTTATGCATGTG
TTGCCAAGAATAGAGCAGGAGAAGCCACCTTCACTGTGCAGCTGGATGTCCTTGCAAAAGAACATAAAAG
AGCACCAATGTTTATCTACAAACCACAGAGCAAAAAAGTTTTAGAGGGAGATTCAGTGAAACTAGAATGC
CAGATCTCGGCTATACCTCCACCAAAGCTTTTCTGGAAAAGAAATAATGAAATGGTACAATTCAACACTG
ACCGAATAAGCTTATATCAAGATAACACTGGAAGAGTTACTTTACTGATAAAAGATGTAAACAAGAAAGA
TGCTGGGTGGTATACTGTGTCAGCAGTTAATGAAGCTGGAGTGACTACATGTAACACAAGATTAGACGTT
ACGGCACGTCCAAACCAAACTCTTCCAGCTCCTAAGCAGTTACGGGTTCGACCAACATTCAGCAAATATT
TAGCACTTAATGGGAAAGGTTTGAATGTAAAACAAGCTTTTAACCCAGAAGGAGAATTTCAGCGTTTGGC
AGCTCAATCTGGACTCTATGAAAGTGAAGAACTTTAAGGATCCACCGGATCTAGATAACTGATCATAATC
AGCCATACCACATT
